Addgene plasmid #44137: p6666 MSCV-IP N-HAonly 18E6
Depositing lab: Peter Howley. Depositing organization: Harvard Medical School. Publication: Comprehensive analysis of host cellular interactions with human papillomavirus E6 proteins identifies new E6 binding partners and reflects viral diversity. White EA, Kramer RE, Tan MJ, Hayes SD, Harper JW, Howley PM. J Virol. 2012 Dec;86(24):13174-86. doi: 10.1128/JVI.02172-12. Epub 2012 Sep 26. PubMed 23015706.
Backbone
  Vector backbone: MSCV-IP N-HAonly
  Backbone size w/o insert (bp): 8100
  Total vector size (bp): 8600
  Modifications to backbone: Retroviral vector for HA-tagged HPV18 E6 expression. No starting ATG in viral ORF, translation begins from tag only. Puro resistance protein expressed from an IRES.
  Vector type: Mammalian Expression, Retroviral
  Selectable markers: Puromycin
Growth in bacteria
  Bacterial resistance: Ampicillin, 100 μg/mL
  Growth temperature: 37°C
  Growth strain: DH5alpha
  Copy number: Unknown
Gene/Insert
  Gene/Insert name: HPV18 E6
  Species: HPV18
  Insert size (bp): 500
  Promoter: MSCV LTR
  Tag / fusion protein: HA (N terminal on backbone)
  Cloning method: Gateway Cloning
  Sequencing primers: 5′ 5' CTACATCGTGACCTGGGAAGC 3'
Resource information
  A portion of this plasmid was derived from a plasmid made by: From Lutz Gissman at DKFZ.
Terms and licenses: Academic/Nonprofit Terms; Industry Terms: Not Available to Industry
How to cite: p6666 MSCV-IP N-HAonly 18E6 was a gift from Peter Howley (Addgene plasmid # 44137 ; http://n2t.net/addgene:44137 ; RRID:Addgene_44137)
