[The description below was written by a language model from this plasmid's Addgene catalogue record.]
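Description:
p6666 MSCV-IP N-HAonly 18E6 is a murine stem cell virus (MSCV)-based retroviral vector for expressing an HA-tagged E6 protein from human papillomavirus type 18 in mammalian cells. The backbone, MSCV-IP N-HAonly, is about 8.1 kb, and the finished plasmid is about 8.6 kb with the roughly 500 bp E6 insert. It is propagated in E. coli under ampicillin selection. The record gives no feature table, so the bacterial origin of replication and copy number are not stated.

The E6 open reading frame was introduced by Gateway recombination cloning and is transcribed from the MSCV long terminal repeat, which serves as the promoter once the provirus has integrated into the target cell genome. An HA epitope encoded by the backbone is fused to the N terminus of E6. The viral ORF lacks its own starting ATG, so translation begins only at the tag and all E6 protein produced should carry the HA epitope rather than being a mix of tagged and untagged species. Downstream, an internal ribosome entry site (IRES) drives translation of a puromycin resistance protein from the same transcript, linking drug selection to expression of the E6 message and allowing stably transduced cell populations to be selected.

As a retroviral transfer vector, it would normally be packaged into viral particles in cells that supply the retroviral structural and enzymatic proteins, then used to transduce target cells. The associated study was a comparative analysis of host cell proteins that interact with E6 proteins from different papillomavirus types, which fits with using the HA tag to detect or affinity-purify E6 and its binding partners.
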