>Addgene plasmid #44137 | p6666 MSCV-IP N-HAonly 18E6 | addgene partial sequence | sequence record 63309 | pLXSN5 5'-CCCTTGAACCTCCTCGTTCGACC-3'
TCGCCCTCACTCCTTCTCTAGGCGCCGGAATTAGATCTGCCACCATGCTCGATGGAGGATACCCATACGA
TGTTCCAGATTACGCTGCTCGAGGTTATCAAACAAGTTTGTACAAAAAAGTTGGCGCGCGCTTTGAGGAT
CCAACACGGCGACCCTACAAGCTACCTGATCTGTGCACGGAACTGAACACTTCACTGCAAGACATAGAAA
TAACCTGTGTATATTGCAAGACAGTATTGGAACTTACAGAGGTATTTGAATTTGCATTTAAAGATTTATT
TGTGGTGTATAGAGACAGTATACCGCATGCTGCATGCCATAAATGTATAGATTTTTATTCTAGAATTAGA
GAATTAAGACATTATTCAGACTCTGTGTATGGAGACACATTGGAAAAACTAACTAACACTGGGTTATACA
ATTTATTAATAAGGTGCCTGCGGTGCCAGAAACCGTTGAATCCAGCAGAAAAACTTAGACACCTTAATGA
AAAACGACGATTTCACAACATAGCTGGGCACTATAGAGGCCAGTGCCATTCGTGCTGCAACCGAGCACGA
CAGGAACGACTCCAACGACGCAGAGAAACACAAGTATAATACCCAACTTTCTTGTACAAAGTGGTTCGAT
AACGAATTCCGCCCCCCCC
